Addgene plasmid #235802: pME_G_0_1-2_002_OC5'2
Purpose: 5' Operon Connector 2 in the M1 position used to construct operons
Depositing lab: Tobias Erb. Depositing organization: Max Planck Institute for Terrestrial Microbiology. Publication: A modular high-throughput approach for advancing synthetic biology in the chloroplast of Chlamydomonas. Inckemann RM, Chotel T, Burgis M, Brinkmann CK, Andreas L, Baumann J, Sharma P, Klose M, Barrett J, Ries F, Paczia N, Glatter T, Mackinder LCM, Willmund F, Erb TJ. Nat Plants. 2025 Nov;11(11):2332-2349. doi: 10.1038/s41477-025-02126-2. Epub 2025 Nov 3. PubMed 41184475.
Backbone
  Vector backbone: pME_Cp_UAV_GFP
  Backbone size w/o insert (bp): 2101
  Vector type: Synthetic Biology
Growth in bacteria
  Bacterial resistance: Chloramphenicol, 25 μg/mL
  Growth temperature: 37°C
  Growth strain: DH5alpha
  Copy number: High Copy
Gene/Insert
  Gene/Insert name: 5' Operon Connector 2
  Species: Synthetic
  Insert size (bp): 19
  Mutation: none
  Cloning method: Restriction Enzyme; 5′ cloning site BsaI (destroyed during cloning); 3′ cloning site BsaI (destroyed during cloning)
  Sequencing primers: 5′ CGTATCACGAGGCAGAATTTC; 3′ CCTGCATAACGCGAAGTAATC
Terms and licenses: Academic/Nonprofit Terms; Industry Terms: Not Available to Industry
Depositor comments: Please visit https://doi.org/10.1101/2024.05.08.593163 for bioRxiv preprint.
How to cite: pME_G_0_1-2_002_OC5'2 was a gift from Tobias Erb (Addgene plasmid # 235802 ; http://n2t.net/addgene:235802 ; RRID:Addgene_235802)
