[The description below was written by a language model from this plasmid's Addgene catalogue record and pLannotate feature annotations shown in this document.]
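Description:
pME_G_0_1-2_002_OC5'2 is a small synthetic-biology part plasmid from a modular cloning toolkit developed for engineering the Chlamydomonas chloroplast. It is built on the pME_Cp_UAV_GFP backbone (about 2.1 kb), whose name suggests a universal acceptor vector with a GFP dropout, although no GFP is annotated in the final construct. The whole plasmid is only 2,120 nt. It is maintained in E. coli through a high-copy ColE1/pUC-type origin and selected with chloramphenicol, with resistance provided by the cat gene under its native cat promoter and followed by the lambda t0 terminator.

The payload is a 19 bp synthetic sequence, "5' Operon Connector 2", inserted via BsaI sites that were destroyed during cloning, consistent with Golden Gate-style assembly. The insert is too short to be annotated. By position, it most likely lies in the short gap between the BioBrick prefix and suffix, which is the cloning region of the backbone. That region is bracketed by a his operon terminator and a putative bacterial terminator, which insulate the part from transcription originating in the backbone. No promoter, coding sequence, tag or reporter belongs to the insert itself.

According to the record, the connector occupies the M1 position of the assembly scheme and is used to construct operons. It therefore acts as a linking element that lets transcription units or genes be joined into multi-gene arrangements. The record does not spell out the exact overhangs or assembly logic.
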