Features (pLannotate 1.2.2; 8 found; start..end, strand, type, name):
    270..327     -  terminator     his operon terminator: This putative transcriptin terminator from the E. coli his operon has a 2-bp deletion introduced during synthesis. Its efficiency has not been determined.
    328..347     -  misc_feature   BioBrick suffix: universal suffix for all parts
    399..420     -  misc_feature   BioBrick prefix: BioBrick prefix for parts that do not start with "ATG"
    423..466     +  terminator     bacterial terminator: putative bacterial transcription terminator
    552..649     +  promoter       cat promoter: promoter of the E. coli cat gene encoding chloramphenicol acetyltransferase
    650..1306    +  CDS            cat: CAT_ECOLX - Experimental evidence at protein level: Swiss-Prot protein existence level 1. This enzyme is an effector of chloramphenicol resistance in bacteria. From Escherichia coli. This protein is used as a marker in many commonly used cloning vectors, such as pACYC184.
   1330..1424    +  terminator     lambda t0 terminator: transcription terminator from phage lambda
   1607..75      +  rep_origin     ori (across the origin): high-copy-number ColE1/pMB1/pBR322/pUC origin of replication
>Addgene plasmid #235802 | pME_G_0_1-2_002_OC5'2 | addgene full sequence | sequence record 471428 | Addgene NGS Result
CCTGTCGGGTTTCGCCACCTCTGACTTGAGCGTCGATTTTTGTGATGCTCGTCAGGGGGGCGGAGCCTGT
GGAAAAACGCCAGCAACGCGGCCTTTTTACGGTTCCTGGCCTTTTGCTGGCCTTTTGCTCACATGTTCTT
TCCTGCGTTATCCCCTGATTCTGTGGATAACCGTATTACCGCCTTTGAGTGAGCTGATACCGCTCGCCGC
AGCCGAACGACCGAGCGCAGCGAGTCAGTGAGCGAGGAAGCCTGCATAACGCGAAGTAATCTTTTCGGTT
TTAAAGAAAAAGGGCAGGGTGGTGACACCTTGCCCTTTTTTGCCGGACTGCAGCGGCCGCTACTAGTCGC
GATGAGTGGTCTCAAGTAAGTACGAGACGTGTTCGAGACCACTCATCGCTCTAGAAGCGGCCGCGAATTC
CAGAAATCATCCTTAGCGAAAGCTAAGGATTTTTTTTATCTGAAATTCTGCCTCGTGATACGCCTATTTT
TATAGGTTAATGTCATGATAATAATGGTTTCTTAGACGTCAGGTGGCACTCGAGTTGATCGGGCACGTAA
GAGGTTCCAACTTTCACCATAATGAAATAAGATCACTACCGGGCGTATTTTTTGAGTTATCGAGATTTTC
AGGAGCTAAGGAAGCTAAAATGGAGAAAAAAATCACTGGATATACCACCGTTGATATATCCCAATGGCAT
CGTAAAGAACATTTTGAGGCATTTCAGTCAGTTGCTCAATGTACCTATAACCAGACCGTTCAGCTGGATA
TTACGGCCTTTTTAAAGACCGTAAAGAAAAATAAGCACAAGTTTTATCCGGCCTTTATTCACATTCTTGC
CCGCCTGATGAATGCTCATCCGGAATTTCGTATGGCAATGAAAGACGGTGAGCTGGTGATATGGGATAGT
GTTCACCCTTGTTACACCGTTTTCCATGAGCAAACTGAAACGTTTTCATCACTCTGGAGTGAATACCACG
ACGATTTCCGGCAGTTTCTACACATATATTCGCAAGATGTGGCGTGTTACGGTGAAAACCTGGCCTATTT
CCCTAAAGGGTTTATTGAGAATATGTTTTTCGTATCAGCCAATCCCTGGGTGAGTTTCACCAGTTTTGAT
TTAAACGTGGCCAATATGGACAACTTCTTCGCCCCCGTTTTCACCATGGGCAAATATTATACGCAAGGCG
ACAAGGTGCTGATGCCGCTGGCGATTCAGGTTCATCATGCCGTTTGTGATGGCTTCCATGTCGGCAGAAT
GCTTAATGAATTACAACAGTACTGCGACGAGTGGCAGGGCGGGGCGTAATTTGATATCGAGCTCGCTTGG
ACTCCTGTTGATAGATCCAGTAATGACCTCAGAACTCCATCTGGATTTGTTCAGAACGCTCGGTTGCCGC
CGGGCGTTTTTTATTGGTGAGAATCCAAGCCTCGAGCTGTCAGACCAAGTTTACTCATATATACTTTAGA
TTGATTTAAAACTTCATTTTTAATTTAAAAGGATCTAGGTGAAGATCCTTTTTGATAATCTCATGACCAA
AATCCCTTAACGTGAGTTTTCGTTCCACTGAGCGTCAGACCCCGTAGAAAAGATCAAAGGATCTTCTTGA
GATCCTTTTTTTCTGCGCGTAATCTGCTGCTTGCAAACAAAAAAACCACCGCTACCAGCGGTGGTTTGTT
TGCCGGATCAAGAGCTACCAACTCTTTTTCCGAAGGTAACTGGCTTCAGCAGAGCGCAGATACCAAATAC
TGTTCTTCTAGTGTAGCCGTAGTTAGGCCACCACTTCAAGAACTCTGTAGCACCGCCTACATACCTCGCT
CTGCTAATCCTGTTACCAGTGGCTGCTGCCAGTGGCGATAAGTCGTGTCTTACCGGGTTGGACTCAAGAC
GATAGTTACCGGATAAGGCGCAGCGGTCGGGCTGAACGGGGGGTTCGTGCACACAGCCCAGCTTGGAGCG
AACGACCTACACCGAACTGAGATACCTACAGCGTGAGCTATGAGAAAGCGCCACGCTTCCCGAAGGGAGA
AAGGCGGACAGGTATCCGGTAAGCGGCAGGGTCGGAACAGGAGAGCGCACGAGGGAGCTTCCAGGGGGAA
ACGCCTGGTATCTTTATAGT
